Addgene plasmid #223486: pEY139
Purpose: tph-1 fluorescent neural reporter driving nuclear mTagBFP2 expression (refer to NeuroPAL paper for expression)
Depositing lab: Oliver Hobert & Eviatar Yemini. Depositing organization: Columbia University. Publication: NeuroPAL: A Multicolor Atlas for Whole-Brain Neuronal Identification in C. elegans. Yemini E, Lin A, Nejatbakhsh A, Varol E, Sun R, Mena GE, Samuel ADT, Paninski L, Venkatachalam V, Hobert O. Cell. 2021 Jan 7;184(1):272-288.e11. doi: 10.1016/j.cell.2020.12.012. Epub 2020 Dec 29. PubMed 33378642.
Backbone
  Vector backbone: pPD95.62
  Vector type: Worm Expression
Growth in bacteria
  Bacterial resistance: Ampicillin, 100 μg/mL
  Growth temperature: 37°C
  Growth strain: DH5alpha
  Copy number: Unknown
Gene/Insert
  Gene/Insert name: tph-1
  Species: C. elegans (nematode)
  Entrez Gene: tph-1 (a.k.a. CELE_ZK1290.2)
  Cloning method: Gibson Cloning
Terms and licenses: Academic/Nonprofit Terms; Industry Terms: Not Available to Industry
How to cite: pEY139 was a gift from Oliver Hobert & Eviatar Yemini (Addgene plasmid # 223486 ; http://n2t.net/addgene:223486 ; RRID:Addgene_223486)
