[The description below was written by a language model from this plasmid's Addgene catalogue record and pLannotate feature annotations shown in this document.]
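Description:
pEY139 is a C. elegans expression plasmid built on the pPD95.62 backbone, one of the standard worm reporter vectors, and assembled by Gibson cloning. It is maintained in E. coli through a high-copy ColE1/pUC-type origin and selected with ampicillin via the bla (AmpR) gene and its promoter. The sequenced plasmid is about 6.2 kb and also carries typical backbone remnants: fragments of rop, bom and lacI, plus a CAP site, lac promoter and lac operator next to a residual pUC multiple cloning site.

The payload is a transcriptional reporter for tph-1, the C. elegans tryptophan hydroxylase gene. The catalogue lists tph-1 as the insert, but the feature table does not annotate a tph-1 element. The regulatory sequence most likely lies in the unannotated stretch of roughly 1.4 kb between the cloning-site remnant and the fluorophore, though its boundaries are not stated. A short hit to fbxa-224 at the start of that region may simply reflect neighbouring genomic sequence. Downstream lies the blue fluorescent protein mTagBFP2, followed closely on the same strand by his-11, a C. elegans histone H2B. This arrangement is consistent with a fluorophore-histone fusion that tethers the signal to chromatin, giving the nuclear-localised fluorescence described in the record. A fragment matching aex-5 lies after the coding region, where a 3' UTR would be expected, but no 3' UTR is annotated.

The plasmid is one of the fluorescent neural reporters associated with NeuroPAL, the multicolour atlas for whole-brain neuronal identification in C. elegans. The record refers to that work for the expression pattern. Nuclear labelling helps resolve individual neurons as discrete, colour-coded spots.
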