Features (pLannotate 1.2.2; 14 found; start..end, strand, type, name):
    152..169     -  misc_feature   MCS (fragment): pUC18/19 multiple cloning site
    163..258     -  CDS            fbxa-224 (fragment): FB224_CAEEL - Protein inferred from homology: Swiss-Prot protein existence level 3. From Caenorhabditis elegans.
   1679..2524    +  CDS            mTagBFP2: mTagBFP2 is a basic (constitutively fluorescent) blue fluorescent protein published in 2011, derived from Entacmaea quadricolor. It is reported to be a very rapidly-maturing monomer with very low acid sensitivity.
   2549..2911    +  CDS            his-11: H2B1_CAEEL - Experimental evidence at protein level: Swiss-Prot protein existence level 1. Core component of nucleosome. Nucleosomes wrap and compact DNA into chromatin, limiting DNA accessibility to the cellular machineries which require DNA as a template. Histones thereby play a central role in transcription regulation, DNA repair, DNA replication and chromosomal stability. DNA accessibility is regulated via a complex set of post-translational modifications of histones, also called histone code, and nucleosome remodeling. From Caenorhabditis elegans.
   3521..3673    +  CDS            aex-5 (fragment): AEX5_CAEEL - Also known as kpc-3 From Caenorhabditis elegans.
   3801..3836    +  CDS            rop (fragment): Rop protein, which maintains plasmids at low copy number; rop
   3938..4037    +  misc_feature   bom (fragment): basis of mobility region from pBR322
   4135..4239    +  promoter       AmpR promoter: bla
   4240..5100    +  CDS            AmpR: β-lactamase; bla; confers resistance to ampicillin, carbenicillin, and related antibiotics
   5271..5859    +  rep_origin     ori: high-copy-number ColE1/pMB1/pBR322/pUC origin of replication
   6042..6134    +  CDS            lacI (fragment): lac repressor; lacI; The lac repressor binds to the lac operator to inhibit transcription in E. coli. This inhibition can be relieved by adding lactose or isopropyl-β-D-thiogalactopyranoside (IPTG).
   6147..6168    +  protein_bind   CAP binding site: CAP binding activates transcription in the presence of cAMP. E. coli catabolite activator protein
   6183..6213    +  promoter       lac promoter: promoter for the E. coli lac operon
   6221..6237    +  protein_bind   lac operator: The lac repressor binds to the lac operator to inhibit transcription in E. coli. This inhibition can be relieved by adding lactose or isopropyl-β-D-thiogalactopyranoside (IPTG). lac repressor encoded by lacI
>Addgene plasmid #223486 | pEY139 | addgene full sequence | sequence record 442643 | Addgene NGS Result
TCACACAGGAAACAGCTATGACCATGATTACGCCAAGCTGTAAGTTTAAACATGATCTTACTAACTAACT
ATTCTCATTTAAATTTTCAGAGCTTAAAAATGGCTGAAATCACTCACAACGATGGATACGCTAACAACTT
GGAAATGAAATAAGCTTGCATGCCTGCAGTATGATTCCGCGATTGGCTTATCATCGAGTGACTCGTAAAG
AATACATGCTCGGATCAAGAGCTCATTCTCGCGAATTGCGGCCGACATATTGAAAGAATGAAATATAAAT
TACGTTTTTTGAATAAAAAATTTTAAAATGGTAACTAGAATATAAACGTTCAAATTTAGAACACGTATTA
AACATAAATTTGATTGAAAAATTTTTGAAATCAAATTCAATTTCTTCGAAAAACTTGAATAACCAAAAAA
AAAGTTTTTGAAAACATTTGTTCAAATATTGTAGATATTGTAGAAATTGGTTTTCACACAGCTTTGGGTA
TTCAGTTTTCGTGTTCCAACAAGAAAATAATGAAATCTTCAAGAGATGAAATTTGGATTTTTACAAAAAC
ACGGTCTGTAACTTGGCTGAAAATGAAAATAATTAATAAAATTGATAAAATATTGCAAAATATTTCACAG
TTACTATTCAACATTATTTTGCTATTAAAATTCAAAAGATGTTGATTTATGACTAGTACATCAGAACAGT
TTTCAAAAATTTTGATGGTTTTTGGGAGAATGCCTTTTACTCTGTGTAACTCAAAAAATAATTGGCAATT
GTTTGTAATAAAAAGTATTTCAAAAGAAAGAAAAATTGTTTCTTATGATTTTATCAGTTGATCATTCGTT
TTCTAGACATGTATTTTTCTAGATATGCTAGTTTGAATCTACACAATTTAGTGAGTTTGAATTTAGATTC
CAGCGATATGCAATGATTTTGAAGTTAATGAGTATTTGCCTGTTTTTACTAGGTCATTCCAAAAATTTCA
ACTGCAGAACTCAACACTGAACCTTAAGGTAAAGCGAAATCTGAACTTTTTTTTGCTAGTTTGAGTTTTT
ATTTTAAGAGATCGAAAAATTTTCCTTGAACTTTGAAACATGACAATTCAAACTTTTCAAATGTAGTAAG
CTCCGATGCGTTCCCGTTCATTATTCTTCTTCAATAAATTCGAAATCTGACATCATTCTCATCTTTTCCC
ATCATCACAAGCCGTGGGCTCATTTATTCTCCCACGGAAACCATGACAGCAAAAATAAATAGAGTGGCGC
CTTATTCGACTCATTTCGTTTTTTTTTCTCCGGATATTAGATTGTGTGGCAGGCGGCTCCATTGTATATT
ACGTGCCGAATTCCAGAAGCACCACGCCATCGGATATCTAAAAGAGGAGGTGTCTTTGTTTGCGCATAAT
AAAACAATCAATCAACACAGCAAAGACCCCTCTCAACCTCATTTCATGATTTTCTTTGGTTTTTAGGTAG
CATTGCTCTCTTCAATCATCCCGGGATTGGCCAAAGGACCCAAAGGTATGTTTCGAATGATACTAACATA
ACATAGAACATTTTCAGGAGGACCCTTGCTTGGAGGGTACCGAGCTCAGAAAAAATGACCGCTCCAAAGA
AGAAGCGCAAGGTTCCAGTCGAGAAGATGACTGCCCCAAAAAAGAAACGTAAGGTCCCGCGGATGTCAGA
GCTTATTAAGGAGAATATGCATATGAAACTGTACATGGAAGGAACCGTGGACAACCATCACTTTAAGTGC
ACTTCGGAGGGGGAAGGCAAACCGTACGAGGGCACCCAGACCATGCGAATCAAGGTGGTCGAGGGAGGCC
CACTGCCCTTCGCCTTCGACATTCTGGTAAGTTTAAACATATATATACTAACTAACCCTGATTATTTAAA
TTTTCAGGCTACTAGCTTCCTGTACGGCAGCAAGACTTTTATTAATCACACCCAGGGCATCCCGGACTTC
TTCAAACAGTCGTTCCCTGAGGGCTTCACATGGGAGCGTGTGACCACATACGAAGACGGTGGCGTTCTCA
CCGCTACCCAGGACACCAGCCTCCAGGACGGTTGCCTCATATATAATGTGGTAAGTTTAAACAGTTCGGT
ACTAACTAACCATACATATTTAAATTTTCAGAAGATCCGGGGAGTAAACTTCACATCCAATGGTCCGGTT
ATGCAGAAGAAAACACTCGGCTGGGAGGCCTTCACCGAGACGCTGTATCCGGCTGACGGAGGCCTGGAAG
GTCGAAACGACATGGCCCTGAAGCTCGTCGGCGGTAGCCATCTCATCGCAAACGCTAAGACCACATATAG
ATCCAAGAAACCGGTAAGTTTAAACATGATTTTACTAACTAACTAATCTGATTTAAATTTTCAGGCTAAG
AACCTTAAAATGCCGGGAGTCTACTATGTTGACTACAGACTGGAACGGATCAAGGAGGCCAACAACGAGA
CCTACGTCGAGCAGCACGAGGTTGCAGTTGCCAGATACTGCGACCTCCCGAGCAAACTGGGTCACAAGCT
TAATCCTAGGATACCGGTGGGTGAAGACCCACCAAAGCCATCTGCCAAGGGAGCCAAGAAGGCCGCCAAG
ACCGTTACGAAGCCAAAGGACGGAAAGAAGAGACGTCATGCCCGTAAGGAATCATACTCCGTCTACATCT
ACCGTGTCCTCAAGCAAGTTCATCCAGACACTGGAGTTTCCTCCAAAGCCATGTCTATCATGAACTCTTT
TGTCAACGATGTCTTCGAGCGTATTGCTGCTGAAGCATCCCGTCTTGCTCACTACAACAAGCGTTCCACA
ATCTCATCCCGCGAAATTCAGACCGCTGTCCGTCTGATCCTTCCAGGAGAGCTTGCCAAGCACGCCGTGT
CTGAGGGAACCAAGGCCGTTACCAAGTACACTTCCAGCAAGTAGGAATTCCAACTGAGCGCCGGTCGCTA
CCATTACCAACTTGTCTGGTGTCAAAAATAATAGGGGCCGCTGTCATCAGAGTAAGTTTAAACTGAGTTC
TACTAACTAACGAGTAATATTTAAATTTTCAGCATCTCGCGCCCGTGCCTCTGACTTCTAAGTCCAATTA
CTCTTCAACATCCCTACATGCTCTTTCTCCCTGTGCTCCCACCCCCTATTTTTGTTATTATCAAAAAACT
TCTCTTAATTTCTTTGTTTTTTAGCTTCTTTTAAGTCACCTCTAACAATGAAATTGTGTAGATTCAAAAA
TAGAATTAATTCGTAATAAAAAGTCGAAAAAAATTGTGCTCCCTCCCCCCATTAATAATAATTCTATCCC
AAAATCTACACAATGTTCTGTGTACACTTCTTATGTTTTTTACTTCTGATAAATTTTTTTGAAACATCAT
AGAAAAAACCGCACACAAAATACCTTATCATATGTTACGTTTCAGTTTATGACCGCAATTTTTATTTCTT
CGCACGTCTGGGCCTCTCATGACGTCAAATCATGCTCATCGTGAAAAAGTTTTGGAGTATTTTTGGAATT
TTTCAATCAAGTGAAAGTTTATGAAATTAATTTTCCTGCTTTTGCTTTTTGGGGTTTCCCCTATTGTTTG
TCAAGATTTCGAGGACGGCGTTTTTCTTGCTAAAATCACAAGTATTGATGAGCACGATGCAAGAAAGATC
GGAAGAAGGTTTGGGTTTGAGGCTCAGTGGAAGGTGAGTAGAAGTTGATAATTTGAAAGTGGAGTAGTGT
CTATGGGGTTTTTGCCTTAAATGACAGAATACATTCCCAATATACCAAACATAACTGTTTCCTACTAGTC
GGCCGTACGGGCCCTTTCGTCTCGCGCGTTTCGGTGATGACGGTGAAAACCTCTGACACATGCAGCTCCC
GGAGACGGTCACAGCTTGTCTGTAAGCGGATGCCGGGAGCAGACAAGCCCGTCAGGGCGCGTCAGCGGGT
GTTGGCGGGTGTCGGGGCTGGCTTAACTATGCGGCATCAGAGCAGATTGTACTGAGAGTGCACCATATGC
GGTGTGAAATACCGCACAGATGCGTAAGGAGAAAATACCGCATCAGGCGGCCTTAAGGGCCTCGTGATAC
GCCTATTTTTATAGGTTAATGTCATGATAATAATGGTTTCTTAGACGTCAGGTGGCACTTTTCGGGGAAA
TGTGCGCGGAACCCCTATTTGTTTATTTTTCTAAATACATTCAAATATGTATCCGCTCATGAGACAATAA
CCCTGATAAATGCTTCAATAATATTGAAAAAGGAAGAGTATGAGTATTCAACATTTCCGTGTCGCCCTTA
TTCCCTTTTTTGCGGCATTTTGCCTTCCTGTTTTTGCTCACCCAGAAACGCTGGTGAAAGTAAAAGATGC
TGAAGATCAGTTGGGTGCACGAGTGGGTTACATCGAACTGGATCTCAACAGCGGTAAGATCCTTGAGAGT
TTTCGCCCCGAAGAACGTTTTCCAATGATGAGCACTTTTAAAGTTCTGCTATGTGGCGCGGTATTATCCC
GTATTGACGCCGGGCAAGAGCAACTCGGTCGCCGCATACACTATTCTCAGAATGACTTGGTTGAGTACTC
ACCAGTCACAGAAAAGCATCTTACGGATGGCATGACAGTAAGAGAATTATGCAGTGCTGCCATAACCATG
AGTGATAACACTGCGGCCAACTTACTTCTGACAACGATCGGAGGACCGAAGGAGCTAACCGCTTTTTTGC
ACAACATGGGGGATCATGTAACTCGCCTTGATCGTTGGGAACCGGAGCTGAATGAAGCCATACCAAACGA
CGAGCGTGACACCACGATGCCTGTAGCAATGGCAACAACGTTGCGCAAACTATTAACTGGCGAACTACTT
ACTCTAGCTTCCCGGCAACAATTAATAGACTGGATGGAGGCGGATAAAGTTGCAGGACCACTTCTGCGCT
CGGCCCTTCCGGCTGGCTGGTTTATTGCTGATAAATCTGGAGCCGGTGAGCGTGGGTCTCGCGGTATCAT
TGCAGCACTGGGGCCAGATGGTAAGCCCTCCCGTATCGTAGTTATCTACACGACGGGGAGTCAGGCAACT
ATGGATGAACGAAATAGACAGATCGCTGAGATAGGTGCCTCACTGATTAAGCATTGGTAACTGTCAGACC
AAGTTTACTCATATATACTTTAGATTGATTTAAAACTTCATTTTTAATTTAAAAGGATCTAGGTGAAGAT
CCTTTTTGATAATCTCATGACCAAAATCCCTTAACGTGAGTTTTCGTTCCACTGAGCGTCAGACCCCGTA
GAAAAGATCAAAGGATCTTCTTGAGATCCTTTTTTTCTGCGCGTAATCTGCTGCTTGCAAACAAAAAAAC
CACCGCTACCAGCGGTGGTTTGTTTGCCGGATCAAGAGCTACCAACTCTTTTTCCGAAGGTAACTGGCTT
CAGCAGAGCGCAGATACCAAATACTGTTCTTCTAGTGTAGCCGTAGTTAGGCCACCACTTCAAGAACTCT
GTAGCACCGCCTACATACCTCGCTCTGCTAATCCTGTTACCAGTGGCTGCTGCCAGTGGCGATAAGTCGT
GTCTTACCGGGTTGGACTCAAGACGATAGTTACCGGATAAGGCGCAGCGGTCGGGCTGAACGGGGGGTTC
GTGCACACAGCCCAGCTTGGAGCGAACGACCTACACCGAACTGAGATACCTACAGCGTGAGCTATGAGAA
AGCGCCACGCTTCCCGAAGGGAGAAAGGCGGACAGGTATCCGGTAAGCGGCAGGGTCGGAACAGGAGAGC
GCACGAGGGAGCTTCCAGGGGGAAACGCCTGGTATCTTTATAGTCCTGTCGGGTTTCGCCACCTCTGACT
TGAGCGTCGATTTTTGTGATGCTCGTCAGGGGGGCGGAGCCTATGGAAAAACGCCAGCAACGCGGCCTTT
TTACGGTTCCTGGCCTTTTGCTGGCCTTTTGCTCACATGTTCTTTCCTGCGTTATCCCCTGATTCTGTGG
ATAACCGTATTACCGCCTTTGAGTGAGCTGATACCGCTCGCCGCAGCCGAACGACCGAGCGCAGCGAGTC
AGTGAGCGAGGAAGCGGAAGAGCGCCCAATACGCAAACCGCCTCTCCCCGCGCGTTGGCCGATTCATTAA
TGCAGCTGGCACGACAGGTTTCCCGACTGGAAAGCGGGCAGTGAGCGCAACGCAATTAATGTGAGTTAGC
TCACTCATTAGGCACCCCAGGCTTTACACTTTATGCTTCCGGCTCGTATGTTGTGTGGAATTGTGAGCGG
ATAACAATT
